>Addgene plasmid #82964 | pDONR223_DNAJC15_WT_V5 | addgene full sequence | sequence record 162694 | Addgene NGS result
TACCAAATACTGTTCTTCTAGTGTAGCCGTAGTTAGGCCACCACTTCAAGAACTCTGTAGCACCGCCTAC
ATACCTCGCTCTGCTAATCCTGTTACCAGTGGCTGCTGCCAGTGGCGATAAGTCGTGTCTTACCGGGTTG
GACTCAAGACGATAGTTACCGGATAAGGCGCAGCGGTCGGGCTGAACGGGGGGTTCGTGCACACAGCCCA
GCTTGGAGCGAACGACCTACACCGAACTGAGATACCTACAGCGTGAGCTATGAGAAAGCGCCACGCTTCC
CGAAGGGAGAAAGGCGGACAGGTATCCGGTAAGCGGCAGGGTCGGAACAGGAGAGCGCACGAGGGAGCTT
CCAGGGGGAAACGCCTGGTATCTTTATAGTCCTGTCGGGTTTCGCCACCTCTGACTTGAGCGTCGATTTT
TGTGATGCTCGTCAGGGGGGCGGAGCCTATGGAAAAACGCCAGCAACGCGGCCTTTTTACGGTTCCTGGC
CTTTTGCTGGCCTTTTGCTCACATGTTCTTTCCTGCGTTATCCCCTGATTCTGTGGATAACCGTATTACC
GCCTTTGAGTGAGCTGATACCGCTCGCCGCAGCCGAACGACCGAGCGCAGCGAGTCAGTGAGCGAGGAAG
CGGAAGAGCGCCCAATACGCAAACCGCCTCTCCCCGCGCGTTGGCCGATTCATTAATGCAGCTGGCACGA
CAGGTTTCCCGACTGGAAAGCGGGCAGTGAGCGCAACGCAATTAATACGCGTACCGCTAGCCAGGAAGAG
TTTGTAGAAACGCAAAAAGGCCATCCGTCAGGATGGCCTTCTGCTTAGTTTGATGCCTGGCAGTTTATGG
CGGGCGTCCTGCCCGCCACCCTCCGGGCCGTTGCTTCACAACGTTCAAATCCGCTCCCGGCGGATTTGTC
CTACTCAGGAGAGCGTTCACCGACAAACAACAGATAAAACGAAAGGCCCAGTCTTCCGACTGAGCCTTTC
GTTTTATTTGATGCCTGGCAGTTCCCTACTCTCGCGTTAACGCTAGCATGGATGTTTTCCCAGTCACGAC
GTTGTAAAACGACGGCCAGTCTTAAGCTCGGGCCCCAAATAATGATTTTATTTTGACTGATAGTGACCTG
TTCGTTGCAACAAATTGATGAGCAATGCTTTTTTATAATGCCAACTTTGTACAAAAAAGTTGGCATGGCT
GCCCGTGGTGTCATCGCTCCAGTTGGCGAGAGTTTGCGCTACGCTGAGTACTTGCAGCCCTCGGCCAAAC
GGCCAGACGCCGACGTCGACCAGCAGGGACTGGTAAGAAGTTTGATAGCTGTAGGACTAGGTGTTGCAGC
TCTTGCATTTGCAGGTCGCTACGCATTTCGGATCTGGAAACCTCTAGAACAAGTTATCACAGAAACTGCA
AAGAAGATTTCAACTCCTAGCTTTTCATCCTACTATAAAGGAGGATTTGAACAGAAAATGAGTAGGCGAG
AAGCTGGTCTTATTTTAGGTGTAAGCCCATCTGCTGGCAAGGCTAAGATTAGAACAGCTCATAGGAGAGT
CATGATTTTGAATCACCCAGATAAAGGTGGATCTCCTTACGTAGCAGCCAAAATAAATGAAGCAAAAGAC
TTGCTAGAAACAACCACCAAACATTGCCCAACTTTCTTGTACAAAGTTGGCATTATAAGAAAGCATTGCT
TATCAATTTGTTGCAACGAACAGGTCACTATCAGTCAAAATAAAATCATTATTTGCCATCCAGCTGATAT
CCCCTATAGTGAGTCGTATTACATGGTCATAGCTGTTTCCTGGCAGCTCTGGCCCGTGTCTCAAAATCTC
TGATGTTACATTGCACAAGATAAAAATATATCATCATGCCTCCTCTAGACCAGCCAGGACAGAAATGCCT
CGACTTCGCTGCTACCCAAGGTTGCCGGGTGACGCACACCGTGGAAACGGATGAAGGCACGAACCCAGTG
GACATAAGCCTGTTCGGTTCGTAAGCTGTAATGCAAGTAGCGTATGCGCTCACGCAACTGGTCCAGAACC
TTGACCGAACGCAGCGGTGGTAACGGCGCAGTGGCGGTTTTCATGGCTTGTTATGACTGTTTTTTTGGGG
TACAGTCTATGCCTCGGGCATCCAAGCAGCAAGCGCGTTACGCCGTGGGTCGATGTTTGATGTTATGGAG
CAGCAACGATGTTACGCAGCAGGGCAGTCGCCCTAAAACAAAGTTAAACATTATGAGGGAAGCGGTGATC
GCCGAAGTATCGACTCAACTATCAGAGGTAGTTGGCGTCATCGAGCGCCATCTCGAACCGACGTTGCTGG
CCGTACATTTGTACGGCTCCGCAGTGGATGGCGGCCTGAAGCCACACAGTGATATTGATTTGCTGGTTAC
GGTGACCGTAAGGCTTGATGAAACAACGCGGCGAGCTTTGATCAACGACCTTTTGGAAACTTCGGCTTCC
CCTGGAGAGAGCGAGATTCTCCGCGCTGTAGAAGTCACCATTGTTGTGCACGACGACATCATTCCGTGGC
GTTATCCAGCTAAGCGCGAACTGCAATTTGGAGAATGGCAGCGCAATGACATTCTTGCAGGTATCTTCGA
GCCAGCCACGATCGACATTGATCTGGCTATCTTGCTGACAAAAGCAAGAGAACATAGCGTTGCCTTGGTA
GGTCCAGCGGCGGAGGAACTCTTTGATCCGGTTCCTGAACAGGATCTATTTGAGGCGCTAAATGAAACCT
TAACGCTATGGAACTCGCCGCCCGACTGGGCTGGCGATGAGCGAAATGTAGTGCTTACGTTGTCCCGCAT
TTGGTACAGCGCAGTAACCGGCAAAATCGCGCCGAAGGATGTCGCTGCCGACTGGGCAATGGAGCGCCTG
CCGGCCCAGTATCAGCCCGTCATACTTGAAGCTAGACAGGCTTATCTTGGACAAGAAGAAGATCGCTTGG
CCTCGCGCGCAGATCAGTTGGAAGAATTTGTCCACTACGTGAAAGGCGAGATCACCAAGGTAGTCGGCAA
ATAACCCTCGAGCCACCCATGACCAAAATCCCTTAACGTGAGTTACGCGTCGTTCCACTGAGCGTCAGAC
CCCGTAGAAAAGATCAAAGGATCTTCTTGAGATCCTTTTTTTCTGCGCGTAATCTGCTGCTTGCAAACAA
AAAAACCACCGCTACCAGCGGTGGTTTGTTTGCCGGATCAAGAGCTACCAACTCTTTTTCCGAAGGTAAC
TGGCTTCAGCAGAGCGCAGA
Features (pLannotate 1.2.2; 12 found; start..end, strand, type, name):
    638..730     +  CDS            lacI (fragment): lac repressor; lacI; The lac repressor binds to the lac operator to inhibit transcription in E. coli. This inhibition can be relieved by adding lactose or isopropyl-β-D-thiogalactopyranoside (IPTG).
    785..812     -  terminator     rrnB T2 terminator: transcription terminator T2 from the E. coli rrnB gene
    944..987     +  terminator     rrnB T1 terminator: Escherichia coli rrnB; transcription terminator T1 from the E. coli rrnB gene
   1034..1070    -  CDS            lacZα (fragment): LacZα fragment of β-galactosidase; lacZ fragment
   1087..1182    +  protein_bind   attL3: mutant version of attL; recombination site for the Gateway® LR reaction LR Clonase™
   1185..1634    +  CDS            DNAJC15: DJC15_HUMAN - Also known as DNAJD1. Experimental evidence at protein level: Swiss-Prot protein existence level 1. Negative regulator of the mitochondrial respiratory chain. Prevents mitochondrial hyperpolarization state and restricts mitochondrial generation of ATP (By similarity). Acts as an import component of the TIM23 translocase complex. Stimulates the ATPase activity of HSPA9. From Homo sapiens (Human).
   1637..1735    -  protein_bind   attL2: mutant version of attL; recombination site for the Gateway® LR reaction LR Clonase™
   1753..1771    -  promoter       T7 promoter: promoter for bacteriophage T7 RNA polymerase
   1961..1984    +  promoter       Pc promoter (fragment): intI1 (promoter lies within the coding sequence); class 1 integron promoter
   2160..2216    +  CDS            GmR (fragment): gentamycin acetyltransferase; aacC1; confers resistance to gentamycin
   2223..3014    +  CDS            SmR: aminoglycoside adenylyltransferase (Murphy, 1985); aadA; confers resistance to spectinomycin and streptomycin
   3107..455     +  rep_origin     ori (across the origin): high-copy-number ColE1/pMB1/pBR322/pUC origin of replication
