[The description below was written by a language model from this plasmid's Addgene catalogue record and pLannotate feature annotations shown in this document.]
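Description:
pDONR223_DNAJC15_WT_V5 is a Gateway entry clone built on the Invitrogen pDONR223 backbone, carrying the human DNAJC15 open reading frame (also known as DNAJD1 or MCJ). This gene encodes a mitochondrial J-domain protein that acts with the TIM23 import translocase and negatively regulates the respiratory chain. The sequenced plasmid is small, about 3.2 kb. It replicates in E. coli from a high-copy ColE1/pUC-type origin and is selected with spectinomycin through the aadA (SmR) aminoglycoside adenylyltransferase gene. A fragment of a class 1 integron Pc promoter and a remnant of a gentamicin resistance gene lie upstream of aadA. rrnB T1 and T2 terminators sit upstream of the cloning region and insulate the insert from read-through transcription. Short lacI and lacZα fragments are backbone remnants.

The roughly 450 bp DNAJC15 coding sequence is flanked by two attL recombination sites, annotated as attL3 and attL2, so it can be moved by an LR Clonase reaction into any compatible destination vector. The entry clone has no promoter driving the insert. The only nearby promoter is a T7 promoter outside the attL2 site, pointing back toward the insert. The ORF is in the "open" configuration, with no stop codon directly after the insert, which allows read-through into a C-terminal tag supplied by the destination vector. The "V5" in the name presumably refers to this, since no V5 tag is annotated in the entry clone itself.

The name labels the insert as wild type, but the catalogue lists an R35G change relative to the reference, and the record does not explain the discrepancy. The plasmid belongs to the Target Accelerator Plasmid Collection and is intended as an overexpression control for gene expression analysis in studies phenotyping lung cancer somatic mutations.
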