Addgene plasmid #82964: pDONR223_DNAJC15_WT_V5
Purpose: Gateway Donor vector containing DNAJC15, used as an over expression control for gene expression analysis. Part of the Target Accelerator Plasmid Collection.
Depositing lab: Jesse Boehm & Matthew Meyerson & David Root. Depositing organization: Broad Institute. Publication: High-throughput Phenotyping of Lung Cancer Somatic Mutations. Berger AH, Brooks AN, Wu X, Shrestha Y, Chouinard C, Piccioni F, Bagul M, Kamburov A, Imielinski M, Hogstrom L, Zhu C, Yang X, Pantel S, Sakai R, Watson J, Kaplan N, Campbell JD, Singh S, Root DE, Narayan R, Natoli T, Lahr DL, Tirosh I, Tamayo P, Getz G, Wong B, Doench J, Subramanian A, Golub TR, Meyerson M, Boehm JS. Cancer Cell. 2016 Aug 8;30(2):214-28. doi: 10.1016/j.ccell.2016.06.022. Epub 2016 Jul 28. PubMed 27478040.
Backbone
  Vector backbone: pDONR223
  Backbone manufacturer: Invitrogen
  Vector type: Gateway Entry vector
Growth in bacteria
  Bacterial resistance: Spectinomycin, 50 μg/mL
  Growth temperature: 37°C
  Growth strain: DH5alpha
  Copy number: High Copy
Gene/Insert
  Gene/Insert name: DNAJC15 (alt name: NM_013238)
  Species: H. sapiens (human)
  Mutation: R35G
  Entrez Gene: DNAJC15 (a.k.a. DNAJD1, HSD18, MCJ)
  Promoter: None
  Cloning method: Gateway Cloning
  Sequencing primers: 5′ M13pUC-fwd; 3′ M13-Rev
Terms and licenses: Academic/Nonprofit Terms; Industry Terms: Not Available to Industry
Depositor comments: Open state: NO stop codon immediately follows insert
How to cite: pDONR223_DNAJC15_WT_V5 was a gift from Jesse Boehm & Matthew Meyerson & David Root (Addgene plasmid # 82964 ; http://n2t.net/addgene:82964 ; RRID:Addgene_82964)
