>Addgene plasmid #82964 | pDONR223_DNAJC15_WT_V5 | depositor partial sequence | sequence record 157690 | Insert sequence
ATGGCTGCCCGTGGTGTCATCGCTCCAGTTGGCGAGAGTTTGCGCTACGCTGAGTACTTGCAGCCCTCGG
CCAAACGGCCAGACGCCGACGTCGACCAGCAGGGACTGGTAAGAAGTTTGATAGCTGTAGGACTAGGTGT
TGCAGCTCTTGCATTTGCAGGTCGCTACGCATTTCGGATCTGGAAACCTCTAGAACAAGTTATCACAGAA
ACTGCAAAGAAGATTTCAACTCCTAGCTTTTCATCCTACTATAAAGGAGGATTTGAACAGAAAATGAGTA
GGCGAGAAGCTGGTCTTATTTTAGGTGTAAGCCCATCTGCTGGCAAGGCTAAGATTAGAACAGCTCATAG
GAGAGTCATGATTTTGAATCACCCAGATAAAGGTGGATCTCCTTACGTAGCAGCCAAAATAAATGAAGCA
AAAGACTTGCTAGAAACAACCACCAAACATTGA
